>Addgene plasmid #42143 | pCMV-N1-mouse-superfolderGFP (mGRASP) | depositor full sequence | sequence record 56897 | pCMV-N1-mouse-superfolderGFP (mGRASP) sequence 4731 bps
TAGTTATTAATAGTAATCAATTACGGGGTCATTAGTTCATAGCCCATATATGGAGTTCCGCGTTACATAA
CTTACGGTAAATGGCCCGCCTGGCTGACCGCCCAACGACCCCCGCCCATTGACGTCAATAATGACGTATG
TTCCCATAGTAACGCCAATAGGGACTTTCCATTGACGTCAATGGGTGGAGTATTTACGGTAAACTGCCCA
CTTGGCAGTACATCAAGTGTATCATATGCCAAGTACGCCCCCTATTGACGTCAATGACGGTAAATGGCCC
GCCTGGCATTATGCCCAGTACATGACCTTATGGGACTTTCCTACTTGGCAGTACATCTACGTATTAGTCA
TCGCTATTACCATGGTGATGCGGTTTTGGCAGTACATCAATGGGCGTGGATAGCGGTTTGACTCACGGGG
ATTTCCAAGTCTCCACCCCATTGACGTCAATGGGAGTTTGTTTTGGCACCAAAATCAACGGGACTTTCCA
AAATGTCGTAACAACTCCGCCCCATTGACGCAAATGGGCGGTAGGCGTGTACGGTGGGAGGTCTATATAA
GCAGAGCTGGTTTAGTGAACCGTCAGATCCGCTAGCGCTACCGGACTCAGATCTCGAGCTCAAGCTTCGA
ATTCTGCAGTCGACGGTACCGCGGGCCCGGGATCCACCGGTCGCCACCATGTCCAAAGGAGAAGAGCTGT
TCACTGGAGTGGTACCAATACTTGTGGAGTTGGACGGAGATGTGAACGGACACAAATTTTCAGTCCGCGG
GGAGGGGGAAGGGGATGCTACTATTGGCAAGCTGACGCTCAAATTCATCTGTACCACCGGAAAACTCCCT
GTACCCTGGCCCACACTGGTGACAACTCTGACTTACGGCGTGCAATGTTTTAGCCGATACCCAGACCACA
TGAAGAGGCACGACTTTTTCAAAAGCGCAATGCCTGAAGGATACGTACAGGAAAGGACCATTTCTTTTAA
AGACGACGGGAAGTACAAAACCCGGGCAGTGGTGAAGTTTGAGGGCGATACCCTCGTCAATAGGATCGAA
TTGAAGGGAACTGACTTCAAAGAAGATGGCAACATCCTGGGTCACAAGCTTGAGTATAACTTTAACTCCC
ACAACGTGTATATTACAGCCGACAAACAGAAGAATGGAATTAAGGCTAACTTCACTGTCAGACACAATGT
CGAAGATGGCTCCGTGCAGCTCGCCGATCACTATCAACAGAATACTCCTATCGGGGACGGCCCAGTCCTG
CTGCCCGACAACCACTACCTGAGTACCCAGACTGTTCTGAGCAAAGATCCGAACGAGAAGCGCGACCACA
TGGTGCTGCATGAGTATGTCAACGCTGCGGGAATTACCCTCGGCATGGACGAGCTGTACAAGTAAAGCGG
CCGCGGACTCTAGATCATAATCAGCCATACCACATTTGTAGAGGTTTTACTTGCTTTAAAAAACCTCCCA
CACCTCCCCCTGAACCTGAAACATAAAATGAATGCAATTGTTGTTGTTAACTTGTTTATTGCAGCTTATA
ATGGTTACAAATAAAGCAATAGCATCACAAATTTCACAAATAAAGCATTTTTTTCACTGCATTCTAGTTG
TGGTTTGTCCAAACTCATCAATGTATCTTAAGGCGTAAATTGTAAGCGTTAATATTTTGTTAAAATTCGC
GTTAAATTTTTGTTAAATCAGCTCATTTTTTAACCAATAGGCCGAAATCGGCAAAATCCCTTATAAATCA
AAAGAATAGACCGAGATAGGGT
[37 nt withheld, positions 1773-1809]
AAAGAACGTGGACTCCAACGTCAAAGG
[49 nt withheld, positions 1837-1885]
T
[91 nt withheld, positions 1887-1977]
G
[124 nt withheld, positions 1979-2102]
CAGGTGGCACTTTTCGGGGAAATGTGCGCGGAACCCCTATTTGTTTATTTTTCTAAATACATTCAAATAT
GTATCCGCTCATGAGACAATAACCCTGATAAATGCTTCAATAATATTGAAAAAGGAAGAGTCCTGAGGCG
GAAAGAACCAGCTGTGGAATGTGTGTCAGTTAGGGTGTGGAAAGTCCCCAGGCTCCCCAGCAGGCAGAAG
TATGCAAAGCATGCATCTCAATTAGTCAGCAACCAGGTGTGGAAAGTCCCCAGGCTCCCCAGCAGGCAGA
AGTATGCAAAGCATGCATCTCAATTAGTCAGCAACCATAGTCCCGCCCCTAACTCCGCCCATCCCGCCCC
TAACTCCGCCCAGTTCCGCCCATTCTCCGCCCCATGGCTGACTAATTTTTTTTATTTATGCAGAGGCCGA
GGCCGCCTCGGCCTCTGAGCTATTCCAGAAGTAGTGAGGAGGCTTTTTTGGAGGCCTAGGCTTTTGCAAA
GATCGATCAAGAGACAGGATGAGGATCGTTTCGCATGATTGAACAAGATGGATTGCACGCAGGTTCTCCG
GCCGCTTGGGTGGAGAGGCTATTCGGCTATGACTGGGCACAACAGACAATCGGCTGCTCTGATGCCGCCG
TGTTCCGGCTGTCAGCGCAGGGGCGCCCGGTTCTTTTTGTCAAGACCGACCTGTCCGGTGCCCTGAATGA
ACTGCAAGACGAGGCAGCGCGGCTATCGTGGCTGGCCACGACGGGCGTTCCTTGCGCAGCTGTGCTCGAC
GTTGTCACTGAAGCGGGAAGGGACTGGCTGCTATTGGGCGAAGTGCCGGGGCAGGATCTCCTGTCATCTC
ACCTTGCTCCTGCCGAGAAAGTATCCATCATGGCTGATGCAATGCGGCGGCTGCATACGCTTGATCCGGC
TACCTGCCCATTCGACCACCAAGCGAAACATCGCATCGAGCGAGCACGTACTCGGATGGAAGCCGGTCTT
GTCGATCAGGATGATCTGGACGAAGAGCATCAGGGGCTCGCGCCAGCCGAACTGTTCGCCAGGCTCAAGG
CGAGCATGCCCGACGGCGAGGATCTCGTCGTGACCCATGGCGATGCCTGCTTGCCGAATATCATGGTGGA
AAATGGCCGCTTTTCTGGATTCATCGACTGTGGCCGGCTGGGTGTGGCGGACCGCTATCAGGACATAGCG
TTGGCTACCCGTGATATTGCTGAAGAGCTTGGCGGCGAATGGGCTGACCGCTTCCTCGTGCTTTACGGTA
TCGCCGCTCCCGATTCGCAGCGCATCGCCTTCTATCGCCTTCTTGACGAGTTCTTCTGAGCGGGACTCTG
GGGTTCGAAATGACCGACCAAGCGACGCCCAACCTGCCATCACGAGATTTCGATTCCACCGCCGCCTTCT
ATGAAAGGTTGGGCTTCGGAATCGTTTTCCGGGACGCCGGCTGGATGATCCTCCAGCGCGGGGATCTCAT
GCTGGAGTTCTTCGCCCACCCTAGGGGGAGGCTAACTGAAACACGGAAGGAGACAATACCGGAAGGAACC
CGCGCTATGACGGCAATAAAAAGACAGAATAAAACGCACGGTGTTGGGTCGTTTGTTCATAAACGCGGGG
TTCGGTCCCAGGGCTGGCACTCTGTCGATACCCCACCGAGACCCCATTGGGGCCAATACGCCCGCGTTTC
TTCCTTTTCCCCACCCCACCCCCCAAGTTCGGGTGAAGGCCCAGGGCTCGCAGCCAACGTCGGGGCGGCA
GGCCCTGCCATAGCCTCAGGTTACTCATATATACTTTAGATTGATTTAAAACTTCATTTTTAATTTAAAA
GGATCTAGGTGAAGATCCTTTTTGATAATCTCATGACCAAAATCCCTTAACGTGAGTTTTCGTTCCACTG
AGCGTCAGACCCCGTAGAAAAGATCAAAGGATCTTCTTGAGATCCTTTTTTTCTGCGCGTAATCTGCTGC
TTGCAAACAAAAAAACCACCGCTACCAGCGGTGGTTTGTTTGCCGGATCAAGAGCTACCAACTCTTTTTC
CGAAGGTAACTGGCTTCAGCAGAGCGCAGATACCAAATACTGTCCTTCTAGTGTAGCCGTAGTTAGGCCA
CCACTTCAAGAACTCTGTAGCACCGCCTACATACCTCGCTCTGCTAATCCTGTTACCAGTGGCTGCTGCC
AGTGGCGATAAGTCGTGTCTTACCGGGTTGGACTCAAGACGATAGTTACCGGATAAGGCGCAGCGGTCGG
GCTGAACGGGGGGTTCGTGCACACAGCCCAGCTTGGAGCGAACGACCTACACCGAACTGAGATACCTACA
GCGTGAGCTATGAGAAAGCGCCACGCTTCCCGAAGGGAGAAAGGCGGACAGGTATCCGGTAAGCGGCAGG
GTCGGAACAGGAGAGCGCACGAGGGAGCTTCCAGGGGGAAACGCCTGGTATCTTTATAGTCCTGTCGGGT
TTCGCCACCTCTGACTTGAGCGTCGATTTTTGTGATGCTCGTCAGGGGGGCGGAGCCTATGGAAAAACGC
CAGCAACGCGGCCTTTTTACGGTTCCTGGCCTTTTGCTGGCCTTTTGCTCACATGTTCTTTCCTGCGTTA
TCCCCTGATTCTGTGGATAACCGTATTACCGCCATGCAT
Features (pLannotate 1.2.2; 14 found; start..end, strand, type, name):
     61..364     +  enhancer       CMV enhancer: human cytomegalovirus immediate early enhancer
    365..568     +  promoter       CMV promoter: human cytomegalovirus (CMV) immediate early promoter
    591..671     +  misc_feature   MCS: multiple cloning site
    679..1392    +  CDS            Superfolder GFP: Superfolder GFP is a basic (constitutively fluorescent) green fluorescent protein published in 2005, derived from Aequorea victoria. It is reported to be a very rapidly-maturing weak dimer.
   1413..1496    +  CDS            large T antigen (fragment): large T antigen from SV40 (simian virus 40)
   1519..1640    +  polyA_signal   SV40 poly(A) signal: SV40 polyadenylation signal
   1674..2102    -  rep_origin     f1 ori (sequence partly withheld): f1 bacteriophage origin of replication; arrow indicates direction of (+) strand synthesis
   2129..2233    +  promoter       AmpR promoter: bla
   2235..2592    +  promoter       SV40 promoter: SV40 enhancer and early promoter
   2627..3421    +  CDS            NeoR/KanR: aminoglycoside phosphotransferase from Tn5; aph(3')-II (or nptII); confers resistance to neomycin, kanamycin, and G418 (Geneticin®)
   3442..3594    +  CDS            ble (fragment): BLE_KLEPN - Experimental evidence at protein level: Swiss-Prot protein existence level 1. Binding protein with a strong affinity to the bleomycin family of antibiotics. Binds to CL990; an antimitotic-antibiotic compound. From Klebsiella pneumoniae.
   3653..3700    +  polyA_signal   HSV TK poly(A) signal: herpes simplex virus thymidine kinase polyadenylation signal (Cole and Stacy, 1985)
   3791..3807    -  polyA_signal   bGH poly(A) signal (fragment): bovine growth hormone polyadenylation signal
   4029..4617    +  rep_origin     ori: high-copy-number ColE1/pMB1/pBR322/pUC origin of replication
