[The description below was written by a language model from this plasmid's Addgene catalogue record and pLannotate feature annotations shown in this document.]
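Description:
pCMV-N1-mouse-superfolderGFP (mGRASP) is a 4,731-bp mammalian expression plasmid, listed on a pNICE backbone, with the layout of an N1-type fusion vector. It replicates in E. coli from a high-copy ColE1/pUC-type origin and also carries an f1 phage origin. Selection relies on a single Tn5 NeoR/KanR (aminoglycoside phosphotransferase) gene placed behind tandem bacterial (bla) and SV40 early promoters and followed by an HSV TK polyadenylation signal. This arrangement gives kanamycin resistance in bacteria and can support G418 selection in transfected mammalian cells. The short large T antigen, ble and bGH poly(A) fragments in the annotation appear to be partial matches to flanking backbone sequence rather than functional units.

The payload is a 714-bp synthetic superfolder GFP coding sequence, described in the name as a mouse version, which probably means mouse codon optimisation, although the record does not say so. It was cloned between AgeI and NotI sites that remain intact. Transcription is driven by the human cytomegalovirus immediate early enhancer and promoter and terminated by the SV40 poly(A) signal. A multiple cloning site sits between the promoter and the GFP open reading frame, so a gene of interest could be inserted upstream to make a C-terminal superfolder GFP fusion. Left empty, the plasmid should express the rapidly maturing, constitutively fluorescent protein on its own.

The construct was deposited with work on GRASP, a fluorescence complementation strategy that identifies synaptic connections in mice using split GFP fragments. It encodes the full-length superfolder GFP rather than a split fragment, which suggests use as an intact reference or parental sequence for that system, though the record does not state its exact role.
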