Addgene plasmid #42143: pCMV-N1-mouse-superfolderGFP (mGRASP)
Depositing lab: Joshua Sanes. Depositing organization: Harvard University. Publication: Transgenic strategy for identifying synaptic connections in mice by fluorescence complementation (GRASP). Yamagata M, Sanes JR. Front Mol Neurosci. 2012;5:18. Epub 2012 Feb 16. 10.3389/fnmol.2012.00018 PubMed 22355283.
Backbone
  Vector backbone: pNICE
  Vector type: Mammalian Expression
Growth in bacteria
  Bacterial resistance: Kanamycin, 50 μg/mL
  Growth temperature: 37°C
  Growth strain: DH5alpha
  Copy number: Unknown
Gene/Insert
  Gene/Insert name: pCMV-N1-superfolderGFP
  Species: Synthetic
  Insert size (bp): 714
  GenBank ID: JQ341914
  Promoter: CMV
  Cloning method: Restriction Enzyme; 5′ cloning site AgeI (not destroyed); 3′ cloning site NotI (not destroyed)
  Sequencing primers: 5′ CMV
Terms and licenses: Academic/Nonprofit Terms; Industry Terms: Not Available to Industry
How to cite: pCMV-N1-mouse-superfolderGFP (mGRASP) was a gift from Joshua Sanes (Addgene plasmid # 42143 ; http://n2t.net/addgene:42143 ; RRID:Addgene_42143)
