>Addgene plasmid #42143 | pCMV-N1-mouse-superfolderGFP (mGRASP) | addgene partial sequence | sequence record 57644 | CMV-F 5'-CGCAAATGGGCGGTAGGCGTG-3'
CGACTGTTTGTGACCGTCAGATCCGCTAGCGCTACCGGACTCAGATCTCGAGCTCAAGCTTCGAATTCTG
CAGTCGACGGTACCGCGGGCCCGGGATCCACCGGTCGCCACCATGTCCAAAGGAGAAGAGCTGTTCACTG
GAGTGGTACCAATACTTGTGGAGTTGGACGGAGATGTGAACGGACACAAATTTTCAGTCCGCGGGGAGGG
GGAAGGGGATGCTACTATTGGCAAGCTGACGCTCAAATTCATCTGTACCACCGGAAAACTCCCTGTACCC
TGGCCCACACTGGTGACAACTCTGACTTACGGCGTGCAATGTTTTAGCCGATACCCAGACCACATGAAGA
GGCACGACTTTTTCAAAAGCGCAATGCCTGAAGGATACGTACAGGAAAGGACCATTTCTTTTAAAGACGA
CGGGAAGTACAAAACCCGGGCAGTGGTGAAGTTTGAGGGCGATACCCTCGTCAATAGGATCGAATTGAAG
GGAACTGACTTCAAAGAAGATGGCAACATCCTGGGTCACAAGCTTGAGTATAACTTTAACTCCCACAACG
TGTATATTACAGCCGACAAACAGAAGAATGGAATTAAGGCTAACTTCACTGTCAGACACAATGTCGAAGA
TGGCTCCGTGCAGCTCGCCGATCACTATCAACAGAATACTCCTATCGGGGACGGCCCAGTCCTGCTGCCC
GACAACCACTACCTGAGTACCCAGACTGTTCTGAGCAAAGATCCGAACGAGAAGCGCGACCACATGGTGC
TGCATGAGTATGTCAACGCTGCGGGAATTACCCTCGGCATGGACGAGCTGTACAAGTAAAGCGGCCGCG
